Addgene plasmid #80407: PR_GEF (2XPDZ-mCherry-Larg (DH)
Purpose: Recruitable mCherry tagged RhoA GEF LARG (DH domain). Expresses in mammalian cells
Depositing lab: Michael Glotzer. Publication: Local RhoA activation induces cytokinetic furrows independent of spindle position and cell cycle stage. Wagner E, Glotzer M. J Cell Biol. 2016 Jun 20;213(6):641-9. doi: 10.1083/jcb.201603025. Epub 2016 Jun 13. PubMed 27298323.
Backbone
  Vector backbone: pEGFP-N1
  Backbone size w/o insert (bp): 3976
  Total vector size (bp): 6106
  Vector type: Mammalian Expression
Growth in bacteria
  Bacterial resistance: Kanamycin, 50 μg/mL
  Growth temperature: 37°C
  Growth strain: DH5alpha
  Copy number: High Copy
Gene/Insert
  Gene/Insert name: 2XPDZ_mCherry_LARG DH (aa 766-997)
  Species: H. sapiens (human)
  Insert size (bp): 2130
  Mutation: DH domain only (aa 766-997)
  GenBank ID: NM_015313.2
  Entrez Gene: ARHGEF12 (a.k.a. LARG, PRO2792)
  Promoter: CMV
  Tag / fusion protein: mCherry
  Cloning method: Restriction Enzyme; 5′ cloning site NheI (not destroyed); 3′ cloning site Not1 (not destroyed)
  Sequencing primers: 5′ GGTTTAGTGAACCGTCAGATCCGCTAGCGC; 3′ CCTCTACAAATGTGGTATGGCTG
Terms and licenses: Academic/Nonprofit Terms; Industry Terms: Not Available to Industry
How to cite: PR_GEF (2XPDZ-mCherry-Larg (DH) was a gift from Michael Glotzer (Addgene plasmid # 80407 ; http://n2t.net/addgene:80407 ; RRID:Addgene_80407)
