[The description below was written by a language model from this plasmid's Addgene catalogue record and pLannotate feature annotations shown in this document.]
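Description:
PR_GEF (2XPDZ-mCherry-LARG DH) is a 6.1 kb mammalian expression plasmid built on the pEGFP-N1 backbone, with the insert cloned between the NheI and NotI sites. It replicates in E. coli from a high-copy ColE1/pUC-type origin and also carries an f1 phage origin. Selection relies on a single NeoR/KanR (Tn5 aminoglycoside phosphotransferase) gene placed behind tandem bacterial (bla) and SV40 early promoters and followed by the HSV TK polyadenylation signal. This gene gives kanamycin resistance in bacteria and can give G418 resistance in mammalian cells. The short ble, bGH poly(A) and SV40 large T antigen matches in the feature table are fragments and most likely backbone remnants rather than functional elements.

The payload is one open reading frame driven by the CMV immediate-early enhancer/promoter and terminated by the SV40 poly(A) signal. It encodes two tandem PDZ domains, then mCherry, then the DH (Dbl homology) catalytic domain of human LARG (ARHGEF12), limited to residues 766–997. The annotation tool matches the first PDZ repeat to ERBIN and the second to the related protein Lrrc7. The record does not state the source of the PDZ domains. The isolated DH domain provides guanine nucleotide exchange activity toward RhoA without the rest of the protein, the PDZ repeats act as a recruitment handle, and mCherry allows the fusion to be followed by red fluorescence.

The record describes the construct as a recruitable RhoA GEF, and the associated study used local RhoA activation to induce cytokinetic furrows independently of spindle position and cell cycle stage. The partner that binds the PDZ domains is not part of this plasmid and is not described in the record.
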