Features (pLannotate 1.2.2; 18 found; start..end, strand, type, name):
     61..364     +  enhancer       CMV enhancer: human cytomegalovirus immediate early enhancer
    365..568     +  promoter       CMV promoter: human cytomegalovirus (CMV) immediate early promoter
    591..627     +  misc_feature   MCS (fragment): multiple cloning site
    640..930     +  CDS            ERBIN (fragment): ERBIN_HUMAN - Also known as ERBB2IP From Homo sapiens (Human).
    979..1242    +  CDS            Lrrc7 (fragment): LRRC7_MOUSE - Also known as Kiaa1365, Lap1. Experimental evidence at protein level: Swiss-Prot protein existence level 1. Required for normal synaptic spine architecture and function. Necessary for DISC1 and GRM5 localization to postsynaptic density complexes and for both N-methyl D-aspartate receptor-dependent and metabotropic glutamate receptor-dependent long term depression. From Mus musculus (Mouse).
   1246..1298    +  misc_feature   MCS: multiple cloning site
   1312..2019    +  CDS            mCherry: mCherry is a basic (constitutively fluorescent) red fluorescent protein published in 2004, derived from Discosoma sp.. It is reported to be a very rapidly-maturing monomer with low acid sensitivity.
   2107..2769    +  CDS            ARHGEF12 (fragment): ARHGC_HUMAN - Also known as KIAA0382, LARG. Experimental evidence at protein level: Swiss-Prot protein existence level 1. May play a role in the regulation of RhoA GTPase by guanine nucleotide-binding alpha-12 (GNA12) and alpha-13 (GNA13). Acts as guanine nucleotide exchange factor (GEF) for RhoA GTPase and may act as GTPase-activating protein (GAP) for GNA12 and GNA13. From Homo sapiens (Human).
   2788..2871    +  CDS            large T antigen (fragment): large T antigen from SV40 (simian virus 40)
   2894..3015    +  polyA_signal   SV40 poly(A) signal: SV40 polyadenylation signal
   3049..3477    -  rep_origin     f1 ori (sequence partly withheld): f1 bacteriophage origin of replication; arrow indicates direction of (+) strand synthesis
   3504..3608    +  promoter       AmpR promoter: bla
   3610..3967    +  promoter       SV40 promoter: SV40 enhancer and early promoter
   4002..4796    +  CDS            NeoR/KanR: aminoglycoside phosphotransferase from Tn5; aph(3')-II (or nptII); confers resistance to neomycin, kanamycin, and G418 (Geneticin®)
   4817..4969    +  CDS            ble (fragment): BLE_KLEPN - Experimental evidence at protein level: Swiss-Prot protein existence level 1. Binding protein with a strong affinity to the bleomycin family of antibiotics. Binds to CL990; an antimitotic-antibiotic compound. From Klebsiella pneumoniae.
   5028..5075    +  polyA_signal   HSV TK poly(A) signal: herpes simplex virus thymidine kinase polyadenylation signal (Cole and Stacy, 1985)
   5166..5182    -  polyA_signal   bGH poly(A) signal (fragment): bovine growth hormone polyadenylation signal
   5404..5992    +  rep_origin     ori: high-copy-number ColE1/pMB1/pBR322/pUC origin of replication
>Addgene plasmid #80407 | PR_GEF (2XPDZ-mCherry-Larg (DH) | depositor full sequence | sequence record 151386 | PR_GEF  (2XPDZ-mCherry-Larg (DH) sequence 6106 bps
TAGTTATTAATAGTAATCAATTACGGGGTCATTAGTTCATAGCCCATATATGGAGTTCCGCGTTACATAA
CTTACGGTAAATGGCCCGCCTGGCTGACCGCCCAACGACCCCCGCCCATTGACGTCAATAATGACGTATG
TTCCCATAGTAACGCCAATAGGGACTTTCCATTGACGTCAATGGGTGGAGTATTTACGGTAAACTGCCCA
CTTGGCAGTACATCAAGTGTATCATATGCCAAGTACGCCCCCTATTGACGTCAATGACGGTAAATGGCCC
GCCTGGCATTATGCCCAGTACATGACCTTATGGGACTTTCCTACTTGGCAGTACATCTACGTATTAGTCA
TCGCTATTACCATGGTGATGCGGTTTTGGCAGTACATCAATGGGCGTGGATAGCGGTTTGACTCACGGGG
ATTTCCAAGTCTCCACCCCATTGACGTCAATGGGAGTTTGTTTTGGCACCAAAATCAACGGGACTTTCCA
AAATGTCGTAACAACTCCGCCCCATTGACGCAAATGGGCGGTAGGCGTGTACGGTGGGAGGTCTATATAA
GCAGAGCTGGTTTAGTGAACCGTCAGATCCGCTAGCGCTACCGGACTCAGATCTCGAGCTCAAGCTTATC
GATACCGTCGACATGGCAAAACAAGAGATTCGAGTGAGGGTTGAAAAGGACCCAGAACTTGGATTTAGCA
TATCAGGTGGTGTCGGGGGTAGAGGAAACCCATTCAGACCTGATGATGATGGTATATTTGTAACAAGGGT
ACAACCTGAAGGACCAGCATCAAAATTACTGCAGCCAGGTGATAAAATTATTCAGGCTAATGGCTACAGT
TTTATAAATATTGAACATGGACAAGCAGTGTCCTTGCTAAAAACTTTCCAGAATACAGTTGAACTCATCA
TTGTACGAGAAGTTAGTGCTGGTGGTAGTGCAGGAGGGAGTGCTGGCGGGGCAAAACAAGAGATTCGAGT
GAGGGTTGAAAAGGACCCAGAACTTGGATTTAGCATATCAGGTGGTGTCGGGGGTAGAGGAAACCCATTC
AGACCTGATGATGATGGTATATTTGTAACAAGGGTACAACCTGAAGGACCAGCATCAAAATTACTGCAGC
CAGGTGATAAAATTATTCAGGCTAATGGCTACAGTTTTATAAATATTGAACATGGACAAGCAGTGTCCTT
GCTAAAAACTTTCCAGAATACAGTTGAACTCATCATTGTACGAGAAGTTTCTAGACTCGAGCTCAAGCTT
CGAATTCTGCAATCGACGGTACCGCGGGCCCGGGATCCACCGGTCGCCACCATGGTGAGCAAGGGCGAGG
AGGATAACATGGCCATCATCAAGGAGTTCATGCGCTTCAAGGTGCACATGGAGGGCTCCGTGAACGGCCA
CGAGTTCGAGATCGAGGGCGAGGGCGAGGGCCGCCCCTACGAGGGCACCCAGACCGCCAAGCTGAAGGTG
ACCAAGGGTGGCCCCCTGCCCTTCGCCTGGGACATCCTGTCCCCTCAGTTCATGTACGGCTCCAAGGCCT
ACGTGAAGCACCCCGCCGACATCCCCGACTACTTGAAGCTGTCCTTCCCCGAGGGCTTCAAGTGGGAGCG
CGTGATGAACTTCGAGGACGGCGGCGTGGTGACCGTGACCCAGGACTCCTCCCTGCAGGACGGCGAGTTC
ATCTACAAGGTGAAGCTGCGCGGCACCAACTTCCCCTCCGACGGCCCCGTAATGCAGAAGAAGACCATGG
GCTGGGAGGCCTCCTCCGAGCGGATGTACCCCGAGGACGGCGCCCTGAAGGGCGAGATCAAGCAGAGGCT
GAAGCTGAAGGACGGCGGCCACTACGACGCTGAGGTCAAGACCACCTACAAGGCCAAGAAGCCCGTGCAG
CTGCCCGGCGCCTACAACGTCAACATCAAGTTGGACATCACCTCCCACAACGAGGACTACACCATCGTGG
AACAGTACGAACGCGCCGAGGGCCGCCACTCCACCGGCGGCATGGACGAGCTGTACAAGCTCGAGCTCAA
GCTTAGTGCTGGTGGTAGTGCAGGAGGCTCGGCCGGTGGAAGTGCAGGAGGGAGTGCTGGCGGGGTCGAC
GACACCCCACCCAACTGGCAGCAGCTTGTTAGTCGAGAAGTGTTACTGGGACTAAAACCTTGTGAAATCA
AAAGACAGGAAGTGATTAATGAATTGTTCTACACTGAAAGAGCTCATGTTCGAACACTGAAGGTTCTTGA
TCAAGTGTTCTATCAGCGAGTATCCAGAGAAGGAATTCTGTCACCCTCAGAGCTACGGAAAATTTTTTCA
AACTTGGAAGATATTCTTCAACTTCATATTGGATTGAATGAACAAATGAAGGCTGTTCGAAAGAGAAATG
AGACCTCTGTTATCGATCAGATTGGGGAAGATTTGCTGACATGGTTCAGCGGACCAGGAGAGGAGAAATT
GAAACATGCTGCTGCTACCTTTTGCAGTAACCAACCTTTCGCCCTGGAAATGATCAAATCTCGTCAGAAA
AAGGATTCTCGATTTCAGACTTTTGTGCAAGATGCTGAAAGTAATCCACTGTGTCGTCGTCTTCAACTGA
AGGATATTATTCCCACTCAAATGCAAAGGCTTACTAAGTACCCACTTCTGTTGGATAATATTGCCAAATA
CACAGAATGGCCAACAGAAAGGGAGAAGGTGAAGAAAGCTGCAGATCACTGTCGTCAGATCTTAAATTAT
GTAAATCAGGCTGTCAAGGAGGCAGAAAACAAGCAGCGCTAAGCGGCCGCGACTCTAGATCATAATCAGC
CATACCACATTTGTAGAGGTTTTACTTGCTTTAAAAAACCTCCCACACCTCCCCCTGAACCTGAAACATA
AAATGAATGCAATTGTTGTTGTTAACTTGTTTATTGCAGCTTATAATGGTTACAAATAAAGCAATAGCAT
CACAAATTTCACAAATAAAGCATTTTTTTCACTGCATTCTAGTTGTGGTTTGTCCAAACTCATCAATGTA
TCTTAAGGCGTAAATTGTAAGCGTTAATATTTTGTTAAAATTCGCGTTAAATTTTTGTTAAATCAGCTCA
TTTTTTAACCAATAGGCCGAAATCGGCAAAATCCCTTATAAATCAAAAGAATAGACCGAGATAGGGT
[37 nt withheld, positions 3148-3184]
AAAGAACGTGGACTCCAACGTCAAAGG
[49 nt withheld, positions 3212-3260]
T
[91 nt withheld, positions 3262-3352]
G
[124 nt withheld, positions 3354-3477]
CAGGTGGCACTTTTCGGGGAAATGTGCGCGGAACCCCTATTTGTTTATTTTTCTAAATACATTCAAATAT
GTATCCGCTCATGAGACAATAACCCTGATAAATGCTTCAATAATATTGAAAAAGGAAGAGTCCTGAGGCG
GAAAGAACCAGCTGTGGAATGTGTGTCAGTTAGGGTGTGGAAAGTCCCCAGGCTCCCCAGCAGGCAGAAG
TATGCAAAGCATGCATCTCAATTAGTCAGCAACCAGGTGTGGAAAGTCCCCAGGCTCCCCAGCAGGCAGA
AGTATGCAAAGCATGCATCTCAATTAGTCAGCAACCATAGTCCCGCCCCTAACTCCGCCCATCCCGCCCC
TAACTCCGCCCAGTTCCGCCCATTCTCCGCCCCATGGCTGACTAATTTTTTTTATTTATGCAGAGGCCGA
GGCCGCCTCGGCCTCTGAGCTATTCCAGAAGTAGTGAGGAGGCTTTTTTGGAGGCCTAGGCTTTTGCAAA
GATCGATCAAGAGACAGGATGAGGATCGTTTCGCATGATTGAACAAGATGGATTGCACGCAGGTTCTCCG
GCCGCTTGGGTGGAGAGGCTATTCGGCTATGACTGGGCACAACAGACAATCGGCTGCTCTGATGCCGCCG
TGTTCCGGCTGTCAGCGCAGGGGCGCCCGGTTCTTTTTGTCAAGACCGACCTGTCCGGTGCCCTGAATGA
ACTGCAAGACGAGGCAGCGCGGCTATCGTGGCTGGCCACGACGGGCGTTCCTTGCGCAGCTGTGCTCGAC
GTTGTCACTGAAGCGGGAAGGGACTGGCTGCTATTGGGCGAAGTGCCGGGGCAGGATCTCCTGTCATCTC
ACCTTGCTCCTGCCGAGAAAGTATCCATCATGGCTGATGCAATGCGGCGGCTGCATACGCTTGATCCGGC
TACCTGCCCATTCGACCACCAAGCGAAACATCGCATCGAGCGAGCACGTACTCGGATGGAAGCCGGTCTT
GTCGATCAGGATGATCTGGACGAAGAGCATCAGGGGCTCGCGCCAGCCGAACTGTTCGCCAGGCTCAAGG
CGAGCATGCCCGACGGCGAGGATCTCGTCGTGACCCATGGCGATGCCTGCTTGCCGAATATCATGGTGGA
AAATGGCCGCTTTTCTGGATTCATCGACTGTGGCCGGCTGGGTGTGGCGGACCGCTATCAGGACATAGCG
TTGGCTACCCGTGATATTGCTGAAGAGCTTGGCGGCGAATGGGCTGACCGCTTCCTCGTGCTTTACGGTA
TCGCCGCTCCCGATTCGCAGCGCATCGCCTTCTATCGCCTTCTTGACGAGTTCTTCTGAGCGGGACTCTG
GGGTTCGAAATGACCGACCAAGCGACGCCCAACCTGCCATCACGAGATTTCGATTCCACCGCCGCCTTCT
ATGAAAGGTTGGGCTTCGGAATCGTTTTCCGGGACGCCGGCTGGATGATCCTCCAGCGCGGGGATCTCAT
GCTGGAGTTCTTCGCCCACCCTAGGGGGAGGCTAACTGAAACACGGAAGGAGACAATACCGGAAGGAACC
CGCGCTATGACGGCAATAAAAAGACAGAATAAAACGCACGGTGTTGGGTCGTTTGTTCATAAACGCGGGG
TTCGGTCCCAGGGCTGGCACTCTGTCGATACCCCACCGAGACCCCATTGGGGCCAATACGCCCGCGTTTC
TTCCTTTTCCCCACCCCACCCCCCAAGTTCGGGTGAAGGCCCAGGGCTCGCAGCCAACGTCGGGGCGGCA
GGCCCTGCCATAGCCTCAGGTTACTCATATATACTTTAGATTGATTTAAAACTTCATTTTTAATTTAAAA
GGATCTAGGTGAAGATCCTTTTTGATAATCTCATGACCAAAATCCCTTAACGTGAGTTTTCGTTCCACTG
AGCGTCAGACCCCGTAGAAAAGATCAAAGGATCTTCTTGAGATCCTTTTTTTCTGCGCGTAATCTGCTGC
TTGCAAACAAAAAAACCACCGCTACCAGCGGTGGTTTGTTTGCCGGATCAAGAGCTACCAACTCTTTTTC
CGAAGGTAACTGGCTTCAGCAGAGCGCAGATACCAAATACTGTCCTTCTAGTGTAGCCGTAGTTAGGCCA
CCACTTCAAGAACTCTGTAGCACCGCCTACATACCTCGCTCTGCTAATCCTGTTACCAGTGGCTGCTGCC
AGTGGCGATAAGTCGTGTCTTACCGGGTTGGACTCAAGACGATAGTTACCGGATAAGGCGCAGCGGTCGG
GCTGAACGGGGGGTTCGTGCACACAGCCCAGCTTGGAGCGAACGACCTACACCGAACTGAGATACCTACA
GCGTGAGCTATGAGAAAGCGCCACGCTTCCCGAAGGGAGAAAGGCGGACAGGTATCCGGTAAGCGGCAGG
GTCGGAACAGGAGAGCGCACGAGGGAGCTTCCAGGGGGAAACGCCTGGTATCTTTATAGTCCTGTCGGGT
TTCGCCACCTCTGACTTGAGCGTCGATTTTTGTGATGCTCGTCAGGGGGGCGGAGCCTATGGAAAAACGC
CAGCAACGCGGCCTTTTTACGGTTCCTGGCCTTTTGCTGGCCTTTTGCTCACATGTTCTTTCCTGCGTTA
TCCCCTGATTCTGTGGATAACCGTATTACCGCCATGCAT
