>Addgene plasmid #80407 | PR_GEF (2XPDZ-mCherry-Larg (DH) | addgene partial sequence | sequence record 156607 | CMV-F 5'-CGCAAATGGGCGGTAGGCGTG-3'
TTAGTGAACCGTCAGATCCGCTAGCGCTACCGGACTCAGATCTCGAGCTCAAGCTTATCGATACCGTCGA
CATGGCAAAACAAGAGATTCGAGTGAGGGTTGAAAAGGACCCAGAACTTGGATTTAGCATATCAGGTGGT
GTCGGGGGTAGAGGAAACCCATTCAGACCTGATGATGATGGTATATTTGTAACAAGGGTACAACCTGAAG
GACCAGCATCAAAATTACTGCAGCCAGGTGATAAAATTATTCAGGCTAATGGCTACAGTTTTATAAATAT
TGAACATGGACAAGCAGTGTCCTTGCTAAAAACTTTCCAGAATACAGTTGAACTCATCATTGTACGAGAA
GTTAGTGCTGGTGGTAGTGCAGGAGGGAGTGCTGGCGGGGCAAAACAAGAGATTCGAGTGAGGGTTGAAA
AGGACCCAGAACTTGGATTTAGCATATCAGGTGGTGTCGGGGGTAGAGGAAACCCATTCAGACCTGATGA
TGATGGTATATTTGTAACAAGGGTACAACCTGAAGGACCAGCATCAAAATTACTGCAGCCAGGTGATAAA
ATTATTCAGGCTAATGGCTACAGTTTTATAAATATTGAACATGGACAAGCAGTGTCCTTGCTAAAAACTT
TCCAGAATACAGTTGAACTCATCATTGTACGAGAAGTTTCTAGACTCGAGCTCAAGCTTCGAATTCTGCA
ATCGACGGTACCGCGGGCCCGGGATCCACCGGTCGCCACCATGGTGAGCAAGGGCGAGGAGGATAACATG
GCCATCATCAAGGAGTTCATGCGCTTCAAGGTGCACATGGAGGGCTCCGTGAACGGCCACGAGTTCGAGA
TCGAGGGCGAGGGCGAGGGCCGCCCCTACGAGGGCACCCAGACCGCCAAGCTGAAGGTGACCAAGGGTGG
CCCCCTGCCC
