>Addgene plasmid #80407 | PR_GEF (2XPDZ-mCherry-Larg (DH) | addgene partial sequence | sequence record 156608 | mCherry-F 5'-ccccgtaatgcagaagaaga-3'
CGAGCGGATGTACCCCGAGGACGGCGCCCTGAAGGGCGAGATCAAGCAGAGGCTGAAGCTGAAGGACGGC
GGCCACTACGACGCTGAGGTCAAGACCACCTACAAGGCCAAGAAGCCCGTGCAGCTGCCCGGCGCCTACA
ACGTCAACATCAAGTTGGACATCACCTCCCACAACGAGGACTACACCATCGTGGAACAGTACGAACGCGC
CGAGGGCCGCCACTCCACCGGCGGCATGGACGAGCTGTACAAGCTCGAGCTCAAGCTTAGTGCTGGTGGT
AGTGCAGGAGGCTCGGCCGGTGGAAGTGCAGGAGGGAGTGCTGGCGGGGTCGACGACACCCCACCCAACT
GGCAGCAGCTTGTTAGTCGAGAAGTGTTACTGGGACTAAAACCTTGTGAAATCAAAAGACAGGAAGTGAT
TAATGAATTGTTCTACACTGAAAGAGCTCATGTTCGAACACTGAAGGTTCTTGATCAAGTGTTCTATCAG
CGAGTATCCAGAGAAGGAATTCTGTCACCCTCAGAGCTACGGAAAATTTTTTCAAACTTGGAAGATATTC
TTCAACTTCATATTGGATTGAATGAACAAATGAAGGCTGTTCGAAAGAGAAATGAGACCTCTGTTATCGA
TCAGATTGGGGAAGATTTGCTGACATGGTTCAGCGGACCAGGAGAGGAGAAATTGAAACATGCTGCTGCT
ACCTTTTGCAGTAACCAACCTTTCGCCCTGGAAATGATCAAATCTCGTCAGAAAAAGGATTCTCGATTTC
AGACTTTTGTGCAAGATGCTGAAAGTAATCCACTGTGTCGTCGTCTTCAACTGAAGGATATTATTCCCAC
TCAAATGCAAAGGCTTACTAAGTACCCACTTCTGTTGGATAATATTGCCAAATACACAGAATGGCCAACA
